LOCUS       Exported 6441 bp ds-DNA circular SYN 12-MAY-2021
DEFINITION  Targeting expression to neuronal and glial cell types in mice,
            non-human primates, and human retina.
ACCESSION   .
VERSION     .
KEYWORDS    123_pAAV-ProC1-CatCh-GFP-WPRE
SOURCE      synthetic DNA construct
  ORGANISM  synthetic DNA construct
REFERENCE   1 (bases 1 to 6441)
  AUTHORS   Juttner J, Szabo A, Gross-Scherf B, Morikawa RK, Rompani SB, Hantz
            P, Szikra T, Esposti F, Cowan CS, Bharioke A, Patino-Alvarez CP,
            Keles O, Kusnyerik A, Azoulay T, Hartl D, Krebs AR, Schubeler D,
            Hajdu RI, Lukats A, Nemeth J, Nagy ZZ, Wu KC, Wu RH, Xiang L, Fang
            XL, Jin ZB, Goldblum D, Hasler PW, Scholl HPN, Krol J, Roska B
  TITLE     Targeting neuronal and glial cell types with synthetic promoter AAVs
            in mice, non-human primates and humans.
  JOURNAL   Nat Neurosci. 2019 Jul 8. pii: 10.1038/s41593-019-0431-2. doi:
            10.1038/s41593-019-0431-2.
  PUBMED    31285614
REFERENCE   2 (bases 1 to 6441)
  AUTHORS   .
  TITLE     Direct Submission
  JOURNAL   Exported May 12, 2021 from SnapGene Server 1.1.58
            http://www.snapgene.com
FEATURES             Location/Qualifiers
     source          1..6441
                     /organism="synthetic DNA construct"
                     /mol_type="other DNA"
     promoter        552..748
                     /label=SV40 promoter
                     /note="SV40 early promoter"
     rep_origin      599..734
                     /label=SV40 ori
                     /note="SV40 origin of replication"
     primer_bind     661..680
                     /label=SV40pro-F
                     /note="SV40 promoter/origin, forward primer"
     regulatory      755..764
                     /regulatory_class="other"
                     /note="vertebrate consensus sequence for strong initiation
                     of translation (Kozak, 1987)"
     CDS             761..1684
                     /codon_start=1
                     /product="N-terminal fragment of channelrhodopsin-2 from
                     the alga Chlamydomonas reinhardtii (Nagel et al., 2003)"
                     /label=ChR2
                     /note="blue light-activated cation channel"
                     /translation="MDYGGALSAVGRELLFVTNPVVVNGSVLVPEDQCYCAGWIESRGT
                     NGAQTASNVLQWLAAGFSILLLMFYAYQTWKSTCGWEEIYVCAIEMVKVILEFFFEFKN
                     PSMLYLATGHRVQWLRYAEWLLTCPVICIHLSNLTGLSNDYSRRTMGLLVSDIGTIVWG
                     ATSAMATGYVKVIFFCLGLCYGANTFFHAAKAYIEGYHTVPKGRCRQVVTGMAWLFFVS
                     WGMFPILFILGPEGFGVLSVYGSTVGHTIIDLMSKNCWGLLGHYLRVLIHEHILIHGDI
                     RKTTKLNIGGTEIEVETLVEDEAEAGA"
     CDS             1691..2407
                     /codon_start=1
                     /product="enhanced GFP"
                     /label=EGFP
                     /translation="MVSKGEELFTGVVPILVELDGDVNGHKFSVSGEGEGDATYGKLTL
                     KFICTTGKLPVPWPTLVTTLTYGVQCFSRYPDHMKQHDFFKSAMPEGYVQERTIFFKDD
                     GNYKTRAEVKFEGDTLVNRIELKGIDFKEDGNILGHKLEYNYNSHNVYIMADKQKNGIK
                     VNFKIRHNIEDGSVQLADHYQQNTPIGDGPVLLPDNHYLSTQSALSKDPNEKRDHMVLL
                     EFVTAAGITLGMDELYK"
     primer_bind     complement(1736..1757)
                     /label=EGFP-N
                     /note="EGFP, reverse primer"
     primer_bind     complement(1997..2016)
                     /label=EXFP-R
                     /note="For distinguishing EGFP variants, reverse primer"
     primer_bind     2344..2365
                     /label=EGFP-C
                     /note="EGFP, forward primer"
     misc_feature    2438..3026
                     /label=WPRE
                     /note="woodchuck hepatitis virus posttranscriptional
                     regulatory element"
     primer_bind     complement(2491..2511)
                     /label=WPRE-R
                     /note="WPRE, reverse primer"
     CDS             complement(2909..2920)
                     /codon_start=1
                     /product="Factor Xa recognition and cleavage site"
                     /label=Factor Xa site
                     /translation="IEGR"
     polyA_signal    3058..3534
                     /label=hGH poly(A) signal
                     /note="human growth hormone polyadenylation signal"
     primer_bind     complement(3257..3276)
                     /label=hGH-PA-R
                     /note="Human growth hormone terminator, reverse primer"
     repeat_region   3574..3714
                     /label=AAV2 ITR
                     /note="inverted terminal repeat of adeno-associated virus
                     serotype 2"
     repeat_region   3574..3703
                     /label=AAV2 ITR
     rep_origin      3789..4244
                     /direction=RIGHT
                     /label=f1 ori
                     /note="f1 bacteriophage origin of replication; arrow
                     indicates direction of (+) strand synthesis"
     primer_bind     complement(3876..3895)
                     /label=F1ori-R
                     /note="F1 origin, reverse primer"
     primer_bind     4086..4107
                     /label=F1ori-F
                     /note="F1 origin, forward primer"
     primer_bind     complement(4261..4280)
                     /label=pRS-marker
                     /note="pRS vectors, use to sequence yeast selectable
                     marker"
     primer_bind     4380..4402
                     /label=pGEX 3'
                     /note="pGEX vectors, reverse primer"
     primer_bind     complement(4440..4458)
                     /label=pBRforEco
                     /note="pBR322 vectors, upsteam of EcoRI site, forward
                     primer"
     promoter        4526..4630
                     /gene="bla"
                     /label=AmpR promoter
     CDS             4631..5491
                     /codon_start=1
                     /gene="bla"
                     /product="beta-lactamase"
                     /label=AmpR
                     /note="confers resistance to ampicillin, carbenicillin, and
                     related antibiotics"
                     /translation="MSIQHFRVALIPFFAAFCLPVFAHPETLVKVKDAEDQLGARVGYI
                     ELDLNSGKILESFRPEERFPMMSTFKVLLCGAVLSRIDAGQEQLGRRIHYSQNDLVEYS
                     PVTEKHLTDGMTVRELCSAAITMSDNTAANLLLTTIGGPKELTAFLHNMGDHVTRLDRW
                     EPELNEAIPNDERDTTMPVAMATTLRKLLTGELLTLASRQQLIDWMEADKVAGPLLRSA
                     LPAGWFIADKSGAGERGSRGIIAALGPDGKPSRIVVIYTTGSQATMDERNRQIAEIGAS
                     LIKHW"
     primer_bind     complement(4849..4868)
                     /label=Amp-R
                     /note="Ampicillin resistance gene, reverse primer"
     rep_origin      5662..6250
                     /direction=RIGHT
                     /label=ori
                     /note="high-copy-number ColE1/pMB1/pBR322/pUC origin of
                     replication"
     primer_bind     6151..6170
                     /label=pBR322ori-F
                     /note="pBR322 origin, forward primer"
     repeat_region   6312..6441
                     /label=AAV2 ITR (alternate)
                     /note="Functional equivalent of wild-type AAV2 ITR"
ORIGIN
        1 gcggccgcac gcgtagatct attagtaaaa ttaactacac ctggtccttt atgtcattaa
       61 ctacacgtca gtcgttctat tattaactac acagaactta ctatataatt aactacaccg
      121 cgcatttgga tatattaact acacaacttt gcttaataaa ttaactacac ccgtaacgga
      181 ttctcattaa ctacacgttt cattacgagg gattaactac acatagcccc cggaggcatt
      241 aactacactt tttgaggtcg cgaattaact acacttcgac tcgcaggaca ttaactacac
      301 tataccgata acgcaattaa ctacacaaat tttttatgaa gattaactac actgttcgct
      361 cctgcctatt aactacacga ggccgtattt ccaattaact acacccgaga cacaagataa
      421 ttaactacac ttaaccagat ggcagattaa ctacacgtac gggcaggccc gattaactac
      481 accggctgtc attcctcatt aactacacat atcacgactt gtgattaact acacgctcga
      541 gatctgcgat ctgcatctca attagtcagc aaccatagtc ccgcccctaa ctccgcccat
      601 cccgccccta actccgccca gttccgccca ttctccgccc catcgctgac taattttttt
      661 tatttatgca gaggccgagg ccgcctcggc ctctgagcta ttccagaagt agtgaggagg
      721 cttttttgga ggcctaggct tttgcaaagg atccgccacc atggattatg gaggcgccct
      781 gagtgccgtt gggcgcgagc tgctatttgt aacgaaccca gtagtcgtca atggctctgt
      841 acttgtgcct gaggaccagt gttactgcgc gggctggatt gagtcgcgtg gcacaaacgg
      901 tgcccaaacg gcgtcgaacg tgctgcaatg gcttgctgct ggcttctcca tcctactgct
      961 tatgttttac gcctaccaaa catggaagtc aacctgcggc tgggaggaga tctatgtgtg
     1021 cgctatcgag atggtcaagg tgattctcga gttcttcttc gagtttaaga acccgtccat
     1081 gctgtatcta gccacaggcc accgcgtcca gtggttgcgt tacgccgagt ggcttctcac
     1141 ctgcccggtc atttgcattc acctgtcaaa cctgacgggc ttgtccaacg actacagcag
     1201 gcgcaccatg ggtctgcttg tgtctgatat tggcacaatt gtgtggggcg ccacttccgc
     1261 catggccacc ggatacgtca aggtcatctt cttctgcctg ggtctgtgtt atggtgctaa
     1321 cacgttcttt cacgctgcca aggcctacat cgagggttac cacaccgtgc cgaagggccg
     1381 gtgtcgccag gtggtgactg gcatggcttg gctcttcttc gtatcatggg gtatgttccc
     1441 catcctgttc atcctcggcc ccgagggctt cggcgtcctg agcgtgtacg gctccaccgt
     1501 cggccacacc atcattgacc tgatgtcgaa gaactgctgg ggtctgctcg gccactacct
     1561 gcgcgtgctg atccacgagc atatcctcat ccacggcgac attcgcaaga ccaccaaatt
     1621 gaacattggt ggcactgaga ttgaggtcga gacgctggtg gaggacgagg ccgaggctgg
     1681 cgcggtaccc atggtgagca agggcgagga gctgttcacc ggggtggtgc ccatcctggt
     1741 cgagctggac ggcgacgtaa acggccacaa gttcagcgtg tccggcgagg gcgagggcga
     1801 tgccacctac ggcaagctga ccctgaagtt catctgcacc accggcaagc tgcccgtgcc
     1861 ctggcccacc ctcgtgacca ccctgaccta cggcgtgcag tgcttcagcc gctaccccga
     1921 ccacatgaag cagcacgact tcttcaagtc cgccatgccc gaaggctacg tccaggagcg
     1981 caccatcttc ttcaaggacg acggcaacta caagacccgc gccgaggtga agttcgaggg
     2041 cgacaccctg gtgaaccgca tcgagctgaa gggcatcgac ttcaaggagg acggcaacat
     2101 cctggggcac aagctggagt acaactacaa cagccacaac gtctatatca tggccgacaa
     2161 gcagaagaac ggcatcaagg tgaacttcaa gatccgccac aacatcgagg acggcagcgt
     2221 gcagctcgcc gaccactacc agcagaacac ccccatcggc gacggccccg tgctgctgcc
     2281 cgacaaccac tacctgagca cccagtccgc cctgagcaaa gaccccaacg agaagcgcga
     2341 tcacatggtc ctgctggagt tcgtgaccgc cgccgggatc actctcggca tggacgagct
     2401 gtacaagtga taagaattcg atatcaagct tatcgataat caacctctgg attacaaaat
     2461 ttgtgaaaga ttgactggta ttcttaacta tgttgctcct tttacgctat gtggatacgc
     2521 tgctttaatg cctttgtatc atgctattgc ttcccgtatg gctttcattt tctcctcctt
     2581 gtataaatcc tggttgctgt ctctttatga ggagttgtgg cccgttgtca ggcaacgtgg
     2641 cgtggtgtgc actgtgtttg ctgacgcaac ccccactggt tggggcattg ccaccacctg
     2701 tcagctcctt tccgggactt tcgctttccc cctccctatt gccacggcgg aactcatcgc
     2761 cgcctgcctt gcccgctgct ggacaggggc tcggctgttg ggcactgaca attccgtggt
     2821 gttgtcgggg aaatcatcgt cctttccttg gctgctcgcc tatgttgcca cctggattct
     2881 gcgcgggacg tccttctgct acgtcccttc ggccctcaat ccagcggacc ttccttcccg
     2941 cggcctgctg ccggctctgc ggcctcttcc gcgtcttcgc cttcgccctc agacgagtcg
     3001 gatctccctt tgggccgcct ccccgcatcg ataccgagcg ctgctcgaga gatctacggg
     3061 tggcatccct gtgacccctc cccagtgcct ctcctggccc tggaagttgc cactccagtg
     3121 cccaccagcc ttgtcctaat aaaattaagt tgcatcattt tgtctgacta ggtgtccttc
     3181 tataatatta tggggtggag gggggtggta tggagcaagg ggcaagttgg gaagacaacc
     3241 tgtagggcct gcggggtcta ttgggaacca agctggagtg cagtggcaca atcttggctc
     3301 actgcaatct ccgcctcctg ggttcaagcg attctcctgc ctcagcctcc cgagttgttg
     3361 ggattccagg catgcatgac caggctcagc taatttttgt ttttttggta gagacggggt
     3421 ttcaccatat tggccaggct ggtctccaac tcctaatctc aggtgatcta cccaccttgg
     3481 cctcccaaat tgctgggatt acaggcgtga accactgctc ccttccctgt ccttctgatt
     3541 ttgtaggtaa ccacgtgcgg accgagcggc cgcaggaacc cctagtgatg gagttggcca
     3601 ctccctctct gcgcgctcgc tcgctcactg aggccgggcg accaaaggtc gcccgacgcc
     3661 cgggctttgc ccgggcggcc tcagtgagcg agcgagcgcg cagctgcctg caggggcgcc
     3721 tgatgcggta ttttctcctt acgcatctgt gcggtatttc acaccgcata nnnnnnnnnn
     3781 nnnnnnnnnn nnnnnnnnnn nnnnnnnnnn nnnnnnnnnn nnnnnnnnnn nnnnnnnnnn
     3841 nnnnnnnnnn nnnnnnnnnn nnnnntnnnn nnnnnnnnnn nnnnnnnnnn nnnnnnnnnn
     3901 nnnnnnnnnn nncnnnnnnn nnnnnnnnnn nnnnnnnnnn nnnnnnnnnn nnnnnnnnnn
     3961 nnnnnnnnnn nnnnnnnnnn nnnnnnnnnn nnnnnnnnnn nnnnnnnnnn nnnnnnnnnn
     4021 nnnnnnnnnn nnnnnnnnnn nnnnnnnnnn nnnncctttg acgttggagt ccacgttctt
     4081 taatagtgga ctcttgttcc aaactggaac aacactcaac tctatctcgg gctattcttt
     4141 tgatttataa gggattttgc cgatttcggt ctattggtta aaaaatgagc tgatttaaca
     4201 aaaatttaac gcgaatttta acaaaatatt aacgtttaca attttatggt gcactctcag
     4261 tacaatctgc tctgatgccg catagttaag ccagccccga cacccgccaa cacccgctga
     4321 cgcgccctga cgggcttgtc tgctcccggc atccgcttac agacaagctg tgaccgtctc
     4381 cgggagctgc atgtgtcaga ggttttcacc gtcatcaccg aaacgcgcga gacgaaaggg
     4441 cctcgtgata cgcctatttt tataggttaa tgtcatgata ataatggttt cttagacgtc
     4501 aggtggcact tttcggggaa atgtgcgcgg aacccctatt tgtttatttt tctaaataca
     4561 ttcaaatatg tatccgctca tgagacaata accctgataa atgcttcaat aatattgaaa
     4621 aaggaagagt atgagtattc aacatttccg tgtcgccctt attccctttt ttgcggcatt
     4681 ttgccttcct gtttttgctc acccagaaac gctggtgaaa gtaaaagatg ctgaagatca
     4741 gttgggtgca cgagtgggtt acatcgaact ggatctcaac agcggtaaga tccttgagag
     4801 ttttcgcccc gaagaacgtt ttccaatgat gagcactttt aaagttctgc tatgtggcgc
     4861 ggtattatcc cgtattgacg ccgggcaaga gcaactcggt cgccgcatac actattctca
     4921 gaatgacttg gttgagtact caccagtcac agaaaagcat cttacggatg gcatgacagt
     4981 aagagaatta tgcagtgctg ccataaccat gagtgataac actgcggcca acttacttct
     5041 gacaacgatc ggaggaccga aggagctaac cgcttttttg cacaacatgg gggatcatgt
     5101 aactcgcctt gatcgttggg aaccggagct gaatgaagcc ataccaaacg acgagcgtga
     5161 caccacgatg cctgtagcaa tggcaacaac gttgcgcaaa ctattaactg gcgaactact
     5221 tactctagct tcccggcaac aattaataga ctggatggag gcggataaag ttgcaggacc
     5281 acttctgcgc tcggcccttc cggctggctg gtttattgct gataaatctg gagccggtga
     5341 gcgtgggtct cgcggtatca ttgcagcact ggggccagat ggtaagccct cccgtatcgt
     5401 agttatctac acgacgggga gtcaggcaac tatggatgaa cgaaatagac agatcgctga
     5461 gataggtgcc tcactgatta agcattggta actgtcagac caagtttact catatatact
     5521 ttagattgat ttaaaacttc atttttaatt taaaaggatc taggtgaaga tcctttttga
     5581 taatctcatg accaaaatcc cttaacgtga gttttcgttc cactgagcgt cagaccccgt
     5641 agaaaagatc aaaggatctt cttgagatcc tttttttctg cgcgtaatct gctgcttgca
     5701 aacaaaaaaa ccaccgctac cagcggtggt ttgtttgccg gatcaagagc taccaactct
     5761 ttttccgaag gtaactggct tcagcagagc gcagatacca aatactgttc ttctagtgta
     5821 gccgtagtta ggccaccact tcaagaactc tgtagcaccg cctacatacc tcgctctgct
     5881 aatcctgtta ccagtggctg ctgccagtgg cgataagtcg tgtcttaccg ggttggactc
     5941 aagacgatag ttaccggata aggcgcagcg gtcgggctga acggggggtt cgtgcacaca
     6001 gcccagcttg gagcgaacga cctacaccga actgagatac ctacagcgtg agctatgaga
     6061 aagcgccacg cttcccgaag ggagaaaggc ggacaggtat ccggtaagcg gcagggtcgg
     6121 aacaggagag cgcacgaggg agcttccagg gggaaacgcc tggtatcttt atagtcctgt
     6181 cgggtttcgc cacctctgac ttgagcgtcg atttttgtga tgctcgtcag gggggcggag
     6241 cctatggaaa aacgccagca acgcggcctt tttacggttc ctggcctttt gctggccttt
     6301 tgctcacatg tcctgcaggc agctgcgcgc tcgctcgctc actgaggccg cccgggcgtc
     6361 gggcgacctt tggtcgcccg gcctcagtga gcgagcgagc gcgcagagag ggagtggcca
     6421 actccatcac taggggttcc t
//
