>Addgene plasmid #125937 | 123_pAAV-ProC1-CatCh-GFP-WPRE | depositor full sequence | sequence record 241091 | 123_pAAV-ProC1-CatCh-GFP-WPRE sequence 6441 bps
CCTGCAGGCAGCTGCGCGCTCGCTCGCTCACTGAGGCCGCCCGGGCGTCGGGCGACCTTTGGTCGCCCGG
CCTCAGTGAGCGAGCGAGCGCGCAGAGAGGGAGTGGCCAACTCCATCACTAGGGGTTCCTGCGGCCGCAC
GCGTAGATCTATTAGTAAAATTAACTACACCTGGTCCTTTATGTCATTAACTACACGTCAGTCGTTCTAT
TATTAACTACACAGAACTTACTATATAATTAACTACACCGCGCATTTGGATATATTAACTACACAACTTT
GCTTAATAAATTAACTACACCCGTAACGGATTCTCATTAACTACACGTTTCATTACGAGGGATTAACTAC
ACATAGCCCCCGGAGGCATTAACTACACTTTTTGAGGTCGCGAATTAACTACACTTCGACTCGCAGGACA
TTAACTACACTATACCGATAACGCAATTAACTACACAAATTTTTTATGAAGATTAACTACACTGTTCGCT
CCTGCCTATTAACTACACGAGGCCGTATTTCCAATTAACTACACCCGAGACACAAGATAATTAACTACAC
TTAACCAGATGGCAGATTAACTACACGTACGGGCAGGCCCGATTAACTACACCGGCTGTCATTCCTCATT
AACTACACATATCACGACTTGTGATTAACTACACGCTCGAGATCTGCGATCTGCATCTCAATTAGTCAGC
AACCATAGTCCCGCCCCTAACTCCGCCCATCCCGCCCCTAACTCCGCCCAGTTCCGCCCATTCTCCGCCC
CATCGCTGACTAATTTTTTTTATTTATGCAGAGGCCGAGGCCGCCTCGGCCTCTGAGCTATTCCAGAAGT
AGTGAGGAGGCTTTTTTGGAGGCCTAGGCTTTTGCAAAGGATCCGCCACCATGGATTATGGAGGCGCCCT
GAGTGCCGTTGGGCGCGAGCTGCTATTTGTAACGAACCCAGTAGTCGTCAATGGCTCTGTACTTGTGCCT
GAGGACCAGTGTTACTGCGCGGGCTGGATTGAGTCGCGTGGCACAAACGGTGCCCAAACGGCGTCGAACG
TGCTGCAATGGCTTGCTGCTGGCTTCTCCATCCTACTGCTTATGTTTTACGCCTACCAAACATGGAAGTC
AACCTGCGGCTGGGAGGAGATCTATGTGTGCGCTATCGAGATGGTCAAGGTGATTCTCGAGTTCTTCTTC
GAGTTTAAGAACCCGTCCATGCTGTATCTAGCCACAGGCCACCGCGTCCAGTGGTTGCGTTACGCCGAGT
GGCTTCTCACCTGCCCGGTCATTTGCATTCACCTGTCAAACCTGACGGGCTTGTCCAACGACTACAGCAG
GCGCACCATGGGTCTGCTTGTGTCTGATATTGGCACAATTGTGTGGGGCGCCACTTCCGCCATGGCCACC
GGATACGTCAAGGTCATCTTCTTCTGCCTGGGTCTGTGTTATGGTGCTAACACGTTCTTTCACGCTGCCA
AGGCCTACATCGAGGGTTACCACACCGTGCCGAAGGGCCGGTGTCGCCAGGTGGTGACTGGCATGGCTTG
GCTCTTCTTCGTATCATGGGGTATGTTCCCCATCCTGTTCATCCTCGGCCCCGAGGGCTTCGGCGTCCTG
AGCGTGTACGGCTCCACCGTCGGCCACACCATCATTGACCTGATGTCGAAGAACTGCTGGGGTCTGCTCG
GCCACTACCTGCGCGTGCTGATCCACGAGCATATCCTCATCCACGGCGACATTCGCAAGACCACCAAATT
GAACATTGGTGGCACTGAGATTGAGGTCGAGACGCTGGTGGAGGACGAGGCCGAGGCTGGCGCGGTACCC
ATGGTGAGCAAGGGCGAGGAGCTGTTCACCGGGGTGGTGCCCATCCTGGTCGAGCTGGACGGCGACGTAA
ACGGCCACAAGTTCAGCGTGTCCGGCGAGGGCGAGGGCGATGCCACCTACGGCAAGCTGACCCTGAAGTT
CATCTGCACCACCGGCAAGCTGCCCGTGCCCTGGCCCACCCTCGTGACCACCCTGACCTACGGCGTGCAG
TGCTTCAGCCGCTACCCCGACCACATGAAGCAGCACGACTTCTTCAAGTCCGCCATGCCCGAAGGCTACG
TCCAGGAGCGCACCATCTTCTTCAAGGACGACGGCAACTACAAGACCCGCGCCGAGGTGAAGTTCGAGGG
CGACACCCTGGTGAACCGCATCGAGCTGAAGGGCATCGACTTCAAGGAGGACGGCAACATCCTGGGGCAC
AAGCTGGAGTACAACTACAACAGCCACAACGTCTATATCATGGCCGACAAGCAGAAGAACGGCATCAAGG
TGAACTTCAAGATCCGCCACAACATCGAGGACGGCAGCGTGCAGCTCGCCGACCACTACCAGCAGAACAC
CCCCATCGGCGACGGCCCCGTGCTGCTGCCCGACAACCACTACCTGAGCACCCAGTCCGCCCTGAGCAAA
GACCCCAACGAGAAGCGCGATCACATGGTCCTGCTGGAGTTCGTGACCGCCGCCGGGATCACTCTCGGCA
TGGACGAGCTGTACAAGTGATAAGAATTCGATATCAAGCTTATCGATAATCAACCTCTGGATTACAAAAT
TTGTGAAAGATTGACTGGTATTCTTAACTATGTTGCTCCTTTTACGCTATGTGGATACGCTGCTTTAATG
CCTTTGTATCATGCTATTGCTTCCCGTATGGCTTTCATTTTCTCCTCCTTGTATAAATCCTGGTTGCTGT
CTCTTTATGAGGAGTTGTGGCCCGTTGTCAGGCAACGTGGCGTGGTGTGCACTGTGTTTGCTGACGCAAC
CCCCACTGGTTGGGGCATTGCCACCACCTGTCAGCTCCTTTCCGGGACTTTCGCTTTCCCCCTCCCTATT
GCCACGGCGGAACTCATCGCCGCCTGCCTTGCCCGCTGCTGGACAGGGGCTCGGCTGTTGGGCACTGACA
ATTCCGTGGTGTTGTCGGGGAAATCATCGTCCTTTCCTTGGCTGCTCGCCTATGTTGCCACCTGGATTCT
GCGCGGGACGTCCTTCTGCTACGTCCCTTCGGCCCTCAATCCAGCGGACCTTCCTTCCCGCGGCCTGCTG
CCGGCTCTGCGGCCTCTTCCGCGTCTTCGCCTTCGCCCTCAGACGAGTCGGATCTCCCTTTGGGCCGCCT
CCCCGCATCGATACCGAGCGCTGCTCGAGAGATCTACGGGTGGCATCCCTGTGACCCCTCCCCAGTGCCT
CTCCTGGCCCTGGAAGTTGCCACTCCAGTGCCCACCAGCCTTGTCCTAATAAAATTAAGTTGCATCATTT
TGTCTGACTAGGTGTCCTTCTATAATATTATGGGGTGGAGGGGGGTGGTATGGAGCAAGGGGCAAGTTGG
GAAGACAACCTGTAGGGCCTGCGGGGTCTATTGGGAACCAAGCTGGAGTGCAGTGGCACAATCTTGGCTC
ACTGCAATCTCCGCCTCCTGGGTTCAAGCGATTCTCCTGCCTCAGCCTCCCGAGTTGTTGGGATTCCAGG
CATGCATGACCAGGCTCAGCTAATTTTTGTTTTTTTGGTAGAGACGGGGTTTCACCATATTGGCCAGGCT
GGTCTCCAACTCCTAATCTCAGGTGATCTACCCACCTTGGCCTCCCAAATTGCTGGGATTACAGGCGTGA
ACCACTGCTCCCTTCCCTGTCCTTCTGATTTTGTAGGTAACCACGTGCGGACCGAGCGGCCGCAGGAACC
CCTAGTGATGGAGTTGGCCACTCCCTCTCTGCGCGCTCGCTCGCTCACTGAGGCCGGGCGACCAAAGGTC
GCCCGACGCCCGGGCTTTGCCCGGGCGGCCTCAGTGAGCGAGCGAGCGCGCAGCTGCCTGCAGGGGCGCC
TGATGCGGTATTTTCTCCTTACGCATCTGTGCGGTATTTCACACCGCATA
[142 nt withheld, positions 3901-4042]
C
[141 nt withheld, positions 4044-4184]
CCTTTGACGTTGGAGTCCACGTTCTTTAATAGTGGACTCTTGTTCCAAACTGGAACAACACTCAACCCTA
TCTCGGGCTATTCTTTTGATTTATAAGGGATTTTGCCGATTTCGGCCTATTGGTTAAAAAATGAGCTGAT
TTAACAAAAATTTAACGCGAATTTTAACAAAATATTAACGTTTACAATTTTATGGTGCACTCTCAGTACA
ATCTGCTCTGATGCCGCATAGTTAAGCCAGCCCCGACACCCGCCAACACCCGCTGACGCGCCCTGACGGG
CTTGTCTGCTCCCGGCATCCGCTTACAGACAAGCTGTGACCGTCTCCGGGAGCTGCATGTGTCAGAGGTT
TTCACCGTCATCACCGAAACGCGCGAGACGAAAGGGCCTCGTGATACGCCTATTTTTATAGGTTAATGTC
ATGATAATAATGGTTTCTTAGACGTCAGGTGGCACTTTTCGGGGAAATGTGCGCGGAACCCCTATTTGTT
TATTTTTCTAAATACATTCAAATATGTATCCGCTCATGAGACAATAACCCTGATAAATGCTTCAATAATA
TTGAAAAAGGAAGAGTATGAGTATTCAACATTTCCGTGTCGCCCTTATTCCCTTTTTTGCGGCATTTTGC
CTTCCTGTTTTTGCTCACCCAGAAACGCTGGTGAAAGTAAAAGATGCTGAAGATCAGTTGGGTGCACGAG
TGGGTTACATCGAACTGGATCTCAACAGCGGTAAGATCCTTGAGAGTTTTCGCCCCGAAGAACGTTTTCC
AATGATGAGCACTTTTAAAGTTCTGCTATGTGGCGCGGTATTATCCCGTATTGACGCCGGGCAAGAGCAA
CTCGGTCGCCGCATACACTATTCTCAGAATGACTTGGTTGAGTACTCACCAGTCACAGAAAAGCATCTTA
CGGATGGCATGACAGTAAGAGAATTATGCAGTGCTGCCATAACCATGAGTGATAACACTGCGGCCAACTT
ACTTCTGACAACGATCGGAGGACCGAAGGAGCTAACCGCTTTTTTGCACAACATGGGGGATCATGTAACT
CGCCTTGATCGTTGGGAACCGGAGCTGAATGAAGCCATACCAAACGACGAGCGTGACACCACGATGCCTG
TAGCAATGGCAACAACGTTGCGCAAACTATTAACTGGCGAACTACTTACTCTAGCTTCCCGGCAACAATT
AATAGACTGGATGGAGGCGGATAAAGTTGCAGGACCACTTCTGCGCTCGGCCCTTCCGGCTGGCTGGTTT
ATTGCTGATAAATCTGGAGCCGGTGAGCGTGGGTCTCGCGGTATCATTGCAGCACTGGGGCCAGATGGTA
AGCCCTCCCGTATCGTAGTTATCTACACGACGGGGAGTCAGGCAACTATGGATGAACGAAATAGACAGAT
CGCTGAGATAGGTGCCTCACTGATTAAGCATTGGTAACTGTCAGACCAAGTTTACTCATATATACTTTAG
ATTGATTTAAAACTTCATTTTTAATTTAAAAGGATCTAGGTGAAGATCCTTTTTGATAATCTCATGACCA
AAATCCCTTAACGTGAGTTTTCGTTCCACTGAGCGTCAGACCCCGTAGAAAAGATCAAAGGATCTTCTTG
AGATCCTTTTTTTCTGCGCGTAATCTGCTGCTTGCAAACAAAAAAACCACCGCTACCAGCGGTGGTTTGT
TTGCCGGATCAAGAGCTACCAACTCTTTTTCCGAAGGTAACTGGCTTCAGCAGAGCGCAGATACCAAATA
CTGTCCTTCTAGTGTAGCCGTAGTTAGGCCACCACTTCAAGAACTCTGTAGCACCGCCTACATACCTCGC
TCTGCTAATCCTGTTACCAGTGGCTGCTGCCAGTGGCGATAAGTCGTGTCTTACCGGGTTGGACTCAAGA
CGATAGTTACCGGATAAGGCGCAGCGGTCGGGCTGAACGGGGGGTTCGTGCACACAGCCCAGCTTGGAGC
GAACGACCTACACCGAACTGAGATACCTACAGCGTGAGCTATGAGAAAGCGCCACGCTTCCCGAAGGGAG
AAAGGCGGACAGGTATCCGGTAAGCGGCAGGGTCGGAACAGGAGAGCGCACGAGGGAGCTTCCAGGGGGA
AACGCCTGGTATCTTTATAGTCCTGTCGGGTTTCGCCACCTCTGACTTGAGCGTCGATTTTTGTGATGCT
CGTCAGGGGGGCGGAGCCTATGGAAAAACGCCAGCAACGCGGCCTTTTTACGGTTCCTGGCCTTTTGCTG
GCCTTTTGCTCACATGT
Features (pLannotate 1.2.2; 16 found; start..end, strand, type, name):
     12..39      +  repeat_region  AAV2 ITR (fragment): inverted terminal repeat of adeno-associated virus serotype 2 inverted
     68..95      +  repeat_region  AAV2 ITR (fragment): inverted terminal repeat of adeno-associated virus serotype 2 inverted
    682..878     +  promoter       SV40 promoter: SV40 early promoter
    891..1816    +  CDS            ChR2 (fragment): N-terminal fragment of channelrhodopsin-2 from the alga Chlamydomonas reinhardtii (Nagel et al., 2003) blue light-activated cation channel
   1821..2537    +  CDS            EGFP: EGFP is a basic (constitutively fluorescent) green fluorescent protein published in 1996, derived from Aequorea victoria. It is reported to be a rapidly-maturing weak dimer with moderate acid sensitivity.
   2544..2568    +  misc_feature   MCS (fragment): pBluescript multiple cloning site
   2568..3156    +  misc_feature   WPRE: woodchuck hepatitis virus posttranscriptional regulatory element
   3188..3664    +  polyA_signal   hGH poly(A) signal: human growth hormone polyadenylation signal
   3704..3844    +  repeat_region  AAV2 ITR: inverted terminal repeat of adeno-associated virus serotype 2 inverted
   3849..3900    -  misc_feature   bom (fragment): basis of mobility region from pBR322
   3919..4299    +  rep_origin     M13 ori (sequence partly withheld): M13 bacteriophage origin of replication; arrow indicates direction of (+) strand synthesis
   4375..4424    -  misc_feature   bom (fragment): basis of mobility region from pBR322
   4526..4561    -  CDS            rop (fragment): Rop protein, which maintains plasmids at low copy number; rop
   4656..4760    +  promoter       AmpR promoter: bla
   4761..5621    +  CDS            AmpR: β-lactamase; bla; confers resistance to ampicillin, carbenicillin, and related antibiotics
   5792..6380    +  rep_origin     ori: high-copy-number ColE1/pMB1/pBR322/pUC origin of replication
