[The description below was written by a language model from this plasmid's Addgene catalogue record, the feature table of its GenBank file and pLannotate feature annotations shown in this document.]
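Description:
123_pAAV-ProC1-CatCh-GFP-WPRE is a 6,441 bp AAV transfer plasmid built on a pAAV backbone and used to produce recombinant adeno-associated virus. It is maintained in bacteria through a high-copy ColE1/pUC-type origin with ampicillin selection (beta-lactamase under its own promoter), and it also carries an f1/M13 phage origin. The record lists a recombination-deficient growth strain, as is common for ITR-containing plasmids because the repeats are prone to rearrangement. AAV2 inverted terminal repeats flank the expression cassette and supply the cis signals for replication and packaging of the vector genome.

The payload is CatCh-GFP, the L132C variant of channelrhodopsin-2 fused at its C-terminus to EGFP. The feature tables show a Kozak consensus followed by the N-terminal ChR2 fragment, a blue light-activated cation channel from Chlamydomonas reinhardtii, and then the EGFP reading frame. The fusion therefore provides both optogenetic depolarisation and a fluorescent readout of expressing cells. Downstream, a WPRE enhances transcript stability and expression, and a human growth hormone polyadenylation signal terminates the transcript.

The catalogue names the synthetic promoter ProC1 as the driver, but neither annotation labels it. Both tables instead mark only an SV40 early promoter/origin segment immediately upstream of the coding sequence, following several hundred unannotated bases after the left ITR. This segment may be a minimal promoter component of ProC1, although the record does not say so. The two tables describe the same sequence, with coordinates offset by about 130 bp.

The plasmid belongs to a collection of synthetic-promoter AAVs for targeting expression to neuronal and glial cell types in mouse, non-human primate and human retina. The specific cell type targeted by ProC1 is not stated.
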