Addgene plasmid #125937: 123_pAAV-ProC1-CatCh-GFP-WPRE
Purpose: Targeting expression to neuronal and glial cell types in mice, non-human primates, and human retina
Depositing lab: Botond Roska. Depositing organization: Friedrich Miescher Institute for Biomedical Research. Publication: Targeting neuronal and glial cell types with synthetic promoter AAVs in mice, non-human primates and humans. Juttner J, Szabo A, Gross-Scherf B, Morikawa RK, Rompani SB, Hantz P, Szikra T, Esposti F, Cowan CS, Bharioke A, Patino-Alvarez CP, Keles O, Kusnyerik A, Azoulay T, Hartl D, Krebs AR, Schubeler D, Hajdu RI, Lukats A, Nemeth J, Nagy ZZ, Wu KC, Wu RH, Xiang L, Fang XL, Jin ZB, Goldblum D, Hasler PW, Scholl HPN, Krol J, Roska B. Nat Neurosci. 2019 Jul 8. pii: 10.1038/s41593-019-0431-2. doi: 10.1038/s41593-019-0431-2. PubMed 31285614.
Backbone
  Vector backbone: pAAV
  Vector type: AAV
Growth in bacteria
  Bacterial resistance: Ampicillin, 100 μg/mL
  Growth temperature: 37°C
  Growth strain: NEB Stable
  Copy number: High Copy
Gene/Insert
  Gene/Insert name: CatCh-GFP (alt name: ChR2(L132C)-EGFP)
  Species: Synthetic
  Promoter: ProC1
  Cloning method: Restriction Enzyme; 5′ cloning site Unknown (unknown if destroyed); 3′ cloning site Unknown (unknown if destroyed)
Terms and licenses: Academic/Nonprofit Terms; Industry Terms: Not Available to Industry
Depositor comments: Please visit https://www.biorxiv.org/content/early/2018/10/04/434720.full.pdf for BioRxiv preprint
How to cite: 123_pAAV-ProC1-CatCh-GFP-WPRE was a gift from Botond Roska (Addgene plasmid # 125937 ; http://n2t.net/addgene:125937 ; RRID:Addgene_125937)
